>Addgene plasmid #26809 | pLv-CMV-MyoD-ER(T) | addgene partial sequence | sequence record 35093 | 26809 with ER-R (GATCGTGTTGGGGAAGCCCTCTGC)
TTGTAGGAATGTGCTGAGTGGAGCTGGTGGTGGCCAGCTGGGTCTGGCTGGGCTCCTCTGGGGGCACTCC
CATGCGACTGGCTGGGGCATGAAGGCGGTGGGCATCCAACATCTCCAGGAGCAGGTCATAGAGGGGTACC
ACGTTCTTGCATTTCATGTTGTAGAGATGCTCCATGCGTTTGTTACTCATATGCCGGATATGGGAAAGAA
TGAGAAGGAGCTGAGCTAGGCGGCGATGCTGCTGCTGCAGAGTCAGGCCAGCTTTGGCCATCAGGTGGAT
CAAAGTGTCTGTGATCTTGTCCAGGACACGGTGGATGTGGTCCTTCTCTTCCAGAGACTTCAAGGTGCTG
GACAGAAACGTGTACACTCCGGAATTAAGCAAAATGATGGATTTGAGGCACACAAACTCTTCACCCTGCA
GGTTCATCATGCGGAACCGACTTGACGTAGCAAGCAACATGTCAAAGATCTCCACCATGCCTTCCACACA
TTTACCTTGATTCCTGTCCAGGAGCAAGTTAGGAGCAAACAGGAGCTTCCCCGGGTGTTCCATGGAGCGC
CAGACGAGACCAATCATCAGAATCTCCAGCCAGGCACACTCGAGAAGGTGGACCTGATCATGGAGATTCA
AGTCCCCAAAGCCTGGCACTCTCTTTGCCCAGTTGATCATATGAACCAGCTCCCTATCTGCTAGGTTGGT
CAATAAGCCCATCATTGAGGCTTCACTGAAGGGTCTAGAAGGATCATATTCAGAATAGATCATGGGCGGT
TCAGCATCCAACAAGGCACTGACCATCTGGTCAGCTGTCAAGGACAAGGCAGGGCTATTCTTCTTAGTGT
GCTTAATCACAAGAGGGCTTGGCCAAAGGTTGGCAGCCCTCATGTCTCCTGAAGCACCCATTTCATTTCG
ATCGCCAGGGGGCGCGGCGTC
