>Addgene plasmid #26809 | pLv-CMV-MyoD-ER(T) | addgene partial sequence | sequence record 35094 | 26809 with CMV-F
AGCAGAGCTCGTTTAGTGAACCGTCAGATCGCCTGGAGACGCCATCCACGCTGTTTTGACCTCCATAGAA
GACACCGGGACCGATCCAGCCTCCGCGGATTCGAATCCCGGCCGGGAACGGTGCATTGGAACGCGGATTC
CCCGTGCCAAGAGTGACGTAAGTACCGCCTATAGAGTCTATAGGCCCACAAAAAATGCTTTCTTCTTTTA
ATATACTTTTTTGTTTATCTTATTTCTAATACTTTCCCTAATCTCTTTCTTTCAGGGCAATAATGATACA
ATGTATCATGCCTCTTTGCACCATTCTAAAGAATAACAGTGATAATTTCTGGGTTAAGGCAATAGCAATA
TTTCTGCATATAAATATTTCTGCATATAAATTGTAACTGATGTAAGAGGTTTCATATTGCTAATAGCAGC
TACAATCCAGCTACCATTCTGCTTTTATTTTATGGTTGGGATAAGGCTGGATTATTCTGAGTCCAAGCTA
GGCCCTTTTGCTAATCATGTTCATACCTCTTATCTTCCTCCCACAGCTCCTGGGCAACGTGCTGGTCTGT
GTGCTGGCCCATCACTTTGGCAAAGAATTGGGATTCGAACATCGATTGAATTCGGACACCTCTGACAGGA
CAGGACAGGGAGGAGGGGTAGAGGACAGCCGGTGTGCATTCCAACCCACAGAACCTTTGTCATTGTACTG
TTGGGGTTCCGGAGTGGCAGAAAGTTAAGACGACTCTCACGGCTTGGGTTGAGGCTGGACCCAGGAACTG
GGATATGGAGCTTCTATCGCCGCCACTCCGGGACATAGACTTGACAGGCCCCGACGGCTCTCTCTGCTCC
TTTGAGACAGCAGACGACTTCTATGATGATCCGTGTTTCGACTCACCAGACCTGCGCTTTTTTGAGGACC
TGGACCCGCGCCTGGTGCACGTGGGAGCCCTCCTGAAACCGGAGGAGCACGCACACTTCTCTACTGCGGT
GCA
