[The description below was written by a language model from this plasmid's Addgene catalogue record.]
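Description:
pLv-CMV-MyoD-ER(T) is a lentiviral transfer plasmid built on the pRRL-cPPT-X-PRE-SIN backbone. As the backbone name indicates, this is a self-inactivating (SIN) design carrying a central polypurine tract, which aids nuclear import of the viral genome, and a post-transcriptional regulatory element, which enhances transcript expression. It is propagated in bacteria under ampicillin selection, in a recombination-deficient strain of the kind commonly used to stabilise the repeated LTR sequences of lentiviral vectors. No feature table accompanies the record, so the origin of replication and the exact arrangement of viral elements are not documented, and no mammalian selection marker or reporter is listed.

The payload is a conditionally active form of the mouse myogenic transcription factor MyoD (Myod1). The construct name and the CMV forward sequencing primer indicate that it is expressed from a CMV promoter, and it was cloned between BamHI and NotI sites. Rather than a terminal fusion, the ligand-binding domain of a modified mouse estrogen receptor, ER(T), was inserted internally into the full-length MyoD cDNA at a NarI site around amino acid 173. The receptor domain carries a G525R mutation that makes it selectively responsive to 4-hydroxytamoxifen rather than estradiol, so the activity of the chimeric protein can be switched on with tamoxifen or its metabolite instead of endogenous hormone.

After packaging into lentiviral particles and stable transduction of target cells, the construct permits drug-inducible myogenic conversion. The associated publication used this approach for lineage-regulated myogenesis in the context of dystrophin replacement as a potential therapy for muscular dystrophy.
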