Addgene plasmid #26809: pLv-CMV-MyoD-ER(T)
Depositing lab: Jeffrey Chamberlain. Depositing organization: University of Washington. Publication: Cell-lineage regulated myogenesis for dystrophin replacement: a novel therapeutic approach for treatment of muscular dystrophy. Kimura E, Han JJ, Li S, Fall B, Ra J, Haraguchi M, Tapscott SJ, Chamberlain JS. Hum Mol Genet. 2008 Aug 15. 17(16):2507-17. 10.1093/hmg/ddn151 PubMed 18511457.
Backbone
  Vector backbone: pRRL-cPPT-X-PRE-SIN
  Backbone size w/o insert (bp): 6707
  Vector type: Lentiviral
Growth in bacteria
  Bacterial resistance: Ampicillin, 100 μg/mL
  Growth temperature: 37°C
  Growth strain: Stbl3
  Growth instructions: Stbl3
  Copy number: Unknown
Gene/Insert
  Gene/Insert name: MyoD-ER(T) (alt name: MyoD)
  Species: M. musculus (mouse)
  Insert size (bp): 3956
  Entrez Gene: Myod1 (a.k.a. MYF3, MyoD, Myod-1, bHLHc1)
  Cloning method: Restriction Enzyme; 5′ cloning site BamHI (unknown if destroyed); 3′ cloning site NotI (unknown if destroyed)
  Sequencing primers: 5′ CMV-Fwd
Terms and licenses: Academic/Nonprofit Terms; Industry Terms: Not Available to Industry
Depositor comments: Cloning of the MyoD-ER(T): Briefly, the full-length mouse MyoD cDNA was isolated and cloned from a previously described adenoviral vector (Lattanzi et al., 1998). A cDNA for the modified estrogen receptor responsive to tamoxifen and 4-hydroxytamoxifen, ER(T) (Danielian et al., 1993), was cloned using a PCR method with the primer pair including an internal ClaI restriction enzyme site: (sense) 5′-ACGGCATCGATTCTGCTGGAGACATGAGAGCT-3′, and (anti-sense) 5′-GCGCCATCGATGACTGTGGCAGGGAAACCCT-3′, and then inserted into the NarI site (amino acid 173) in the middle of the mouse MyoD cDNA. The final clone was verified by DNA sequencing. There is a mutation G525R in the mouse estrogen receptor; the mutation confers selective 4-hydroxytamoxifen sensitivity (vs. estradiol) (Danielian et al. 1993 Molec Endocrin 7: 232-240).
How to cite: pLv-CMV-MyoD-ER(T) was a gift from Jeffrey Chamberlain (Addgene plasmid # 26809 ; http://n2t.net/addgene:26809 ; RRID:Addgene_26809)
